>Addgene plasmid #56440 | EGFP-Rab4a-7 | addgene full sequence | sequence record 474295 | Addgene NGS Result
CGTTACATAACTTACGGTAAATGGCCCGCCTGGCTGACCGCCCAACGACCCCCGCCCATTGACGTCAATA
ATGACGTATGTTCCCATAGTAACGCCAATAGGGACTTTCCATTGACGTCAATGGGTGGAGTATTTACGGT
AAACTGCCCACTTGGCAGTACATCAAGTGTATCATATGCCAAGTACGCCCCCTATTGACGTCAATGACGG
TAAATGGCCCGCCTGGCATTATGCCCAGTACATGACCTTATGGGACTTTCCTACTTGGCAGTACATCTAC
GTATTAGTCATCGCTATTACCATGGTGATGCGGTTTTGGCAGTACATCAATGGGCGTGGATAGCGGTTTG
ACTCACGGGGATTTCCAAGTCTCCACCCCATTGACGTCAATGGGAGTTTGTTTTGGCACCAAAATCAACG
GGACTTTCCAAAATGTCGTAACAACTCCGCCCCATTGACGCAAATGGGCGGTAGGCGTGTACGGTGGGAG
GTCTATATAAGCAGAGCTGGTTTAGTGAACCGTCAGATCCGCTAGCGCTACCGGTCGCCACCATGGTGAG
CAAGGGCGAGGAGCTGTTCACCGGGGTGGTGCCCATCCTGGTCGAGCTGGACGGCGACGTAAACGGCCAC
AAGTTCAGCGTGTCCGGCGAGGGCGAGGGCGATGCCACCTACGGCAAGCTGACCCTGAAGTTCATCTGCA
CCACCGGCAAGCTGCCCGTGCCCTGGCCCACCCTCGTGACCACCCTGACCTACGGCGTGCAGTGCTTCAG
CCGCTACCCCGACCACATGAAGCAGCACGACTTCTTCAAGTCCGCCATGCCCGAAGGCTACGTCCAGGAG
CGCACCATCTTCTTCAAGGACGACGGCAACTACAAGACCCGCGCCGAGGTGAAGTTCGAGGGCGACACCC
TGGTGAACCGCATCGAGCTGAAGGGCATCGACTTCAAGGAGGACGGCAACATCCTGGGGCACAAGCTGGA
GTACAACTACAACAGCCACAACGTCTATATCATGGCCGACAAGCAGAAGAACGGCATCAAGGTGAACTTC
AAGATCCGCCACAACATCGAGGACGGCAGCGTGCAGCTCGCCGACCACTACCAGCAGAACACCCCCATCG
GCGACGGCCCCGTGCTGCTGCCCGACAACCACTACCTGAGCACCCAGTCCGCCCTGAGCAAAGACCCCAA
CGAGAAGCGCGATCACATGGTCCTGCTGGAGTTCGTGACCGCCGCCGGGATCACTCTCGGCATGGACGAG
CTGTACAAGTCCGGACTCAGATCTCGAGCCATGTCGCAGACGGCCATGTCCGAAACCTACGATTTTTTGT
TTAAGTTCTTGGTTATTGGAAATGCAGGAACTGGCAAATCTTGCTTACTTCATCAGTTTATTGAAAAAAA
ATTCAAAGATGACTCAAATCATACAATAGGAGTGGAATTTGGTTCAAAGATAATAAATGTTGGTGGTAAA
TATGTAAAGTTACAAATATGGGATACAGCAGGACAAGAACGATTCAGGTCCGTGACGAGAAGTTATTACC
GAGGCGCGGCCGGGGCTCTCCTCGTCTATGATATCACCAGCCGAGAAACCTACAATGCGCTTACTAATTG
GTTAACAGATGCCCGAATGCTAGCGAGCCAGAACATTGTGATCATCCTTTGTGGAAACAAGAAGGACCTG
GATGCAGATCGTGAAGTTACCTTCTTAGAAGCCTCCAGATTTGCTCAAGAAAATGAGCTGATGTTTTTGG
AAACAAGTGCGCTCACAGGGGAGAATGTAGAAGAGGCTTTTGTACAGTGTGCAAGAAAAATACTTAACAA
AATCGAATCAGGTGAGCTGGACCCAGAAAGAATGGGCTCAGGTATTCAGTACGGAGATGCTGCCTTGAGA
CAGCTGAGGTCACCGCGGCGCGCACAGGCCCCGAACGCTCAGGAGTGTGGTTGTTAGGGATCCACCGGAT
CTAGATAACTGATCATAATCAGCCATACCACATTTGTAGAGGTTTTACTTGCTTTAAAAAACCTCCCACA
CCTCCCCCTGAACCTGAAACATAAAATGAATGCAATTGTTGTTGTTAACTTGTTTATTGCAGCTTATAAT
GGTTACAAATAAAGCAATAGCATCACAAATTTCACAAATAAAGCATTTTTTTCACTGCATTCTAGTTGTG
GTTTGTCCAAACTCATCAATGTATCTTAACGCGTAAATTGTAAGCGTTAATATTTTGTTAAAATTCGCGT
TAAATTTTTGTTAAATCAGCTCATTTTTTAACCAATAGGCCGAAATCGGCAAAATCCCTTATAAATCAAA
AGAATAGACCGAGATAGGGT
[37 nt withheld, positions 2331-2367]
AAAGAACGTGGACTCCAACGTCAAAGG
[49 nt withheld, positions 2395-2443]
T
[91 nt withheld, positions 2445-2535]
G
[124 nt withheld, positions 2537-2660]
CAGGTGGCACTTTTCGGGGAAATGTGCGCGGAACCCCTATTTGTTTATTTTTCTAAATACATTCAAATAT
GTATCCGCTCATGAGACAATAACCCTGATAAATGCTTCAATAATATTGAAAAAGGAAGAGTCCTGAGGCG
GAAAGAACCAGCTGTGGAATGTGTGTCAGTTAGGGTGTGGAAAGTCCCCAGGCTCCCCAGCAGGCAGAAG
TATGCAAAGCATGCATCTCAATTAGTCAGCAACCAGGTGTGGAAAGTCCCCAGGCTCCCCAGCAGGCAGA
AGTATGCAAAGCATGCATCTCAATTAGTCAGCAACCATAGTCCCGCCCCTAACTCCGCCCATCCCGCCCC
TAACTCCGCCCAGTTCCGCCCATTCTCCGCCCCATGGCTGACTAATTTTTTTTATTTATGCAGAGGCCGA
GGCCGCCTCGGCCTCTGAGCTATTCCAGAAGTAGTGAGGAGGCTTTTTTGGAGGCCTAGGCTTTTGCAAA
GATCGATCAAGAGACAGGATGAGGATCGTTTCGCATGATTGAACAAGATGGATTGCACGCAGGTTCTCCG
GCCGCTTGGGTGGAGAGGCTATTCGGCTATGACTGGGCACAACAGACAATCGGCTGCTCTGATGCCGCCG
TGTTCCGGCTGTCAGCGCAGGGGCGCCCGGTTCTTTTTGTCAAGACCGACCTGTCCGGTGCCCTGAATGA
ACTGCAAGACGAGGCAGCGCGGCTATCGTGGCTGGCCACGACGGGCGTTCCTTGCGCAGCTGTGCTCGAC
GTTGTCACTGAAGCGGGAAGGGACTGGCTGCTATTGGGCGAAGTGCCGGGGCAGGATCTCCTGTCATCTC
ACCTTGCTCCTGCCGAGAAAGTATCCATCATGGCTGATGCAATGCGGCGGCTGCATACGCTTGATCCGGC
TACCTGCCCATTCGACCACCAAGCGAAACATCGCATCGAGCGAGCACGTACTCGGATGGAAGCCGGTCTT
GTCGATCAGGATGATCTGGACGAAGAGCATCAGGGGCTCGCGCCAGCCGAACTGTTCGCCAGGCTCAAGG
CGAGCATGCCCGACGGCGAGGATCTCGTCGTGACCCATGGCGATGCCTGCTTGCCGAATATCATGGTGGA
AAATGGCCGCTTTTCTGGATTCATCGACTGTGGCCGGCTGGGTGTGGCGGACCGCTATCAGGACATAGCG
TTGGCTACCCGTGATATTGCTGAAGAGCTTGGCGGCGAATGGGCTGACCGCTTCCTCGTGCTTTACGGTA
TCGCCGCTCCCGATTCGCAGCGCATCGCCTTCTATCGCCTTCTTGACGAGTTCTTCTGAGCGGGACTCTG
GGGTTCGAAATGACCGACCAAGCGACGCCCAACCTGCCATCACGAGATTTCGATTCCACCGCCGCCTTCT
ATGAAAGGTTGGGCTTCGGAATCGTTTTCCGGGACGCCGGCTGGATGATCCTCCAGCGCGGGGATCTCAT
GCTGGAGTTCTTCGCCCACCCTAGGGGGAGGCTAACTGAAACACGGAAGGAGACAATACCGGAAGGAACC
CGCGCTATGACGGCAATAAAAAGACAGAATAAAACGCACGGTGTTGGGTCGTTTGTTCATAAACGCGGGG
TTCGGTCCCAGGGCTGGCACTCTGTCGATACCCCACCGAGACCCCATTGGGGCCAATACGCCCGCGTTTC
TTCCTTTTCCCCACCCCACCCCCCAAGTTCGGGTGAAGGCCCAGGGCTCGCAGCCAACGTCGGGGCGGCA
GGCCCTGCCATAGCCTCAGGTTACTCATATATACTTTAGATTGATTTAAAACTTCATTTTTAATTTAAAA
GGATCTAGGTGAAGATCCTTTTTGATAATCTCATGACCAAAATCCCTTAACGTGAGTTTTCGTTCCACTG
AGCGTCAGACCCCGTAGAAAAGATCAAAGGATCTTCTTGAGATCCTTTTTTTCTGCGCGTAATCTGCTGC
TTGCAAACAAAAAAACCACCGCTACCAGCGGTGGTTTGTTTGCCGGATCAAGAGCTACCAACTCTTTTTC
CGAAGGTAACTGGCTTCAGCAGAGCGCAGATACCAAATACTGTTCTTCTAGTGTAGCCGTAGTTAGGCCA
CCACTTCAAGAACTCTGTAGCACCGCCTACATACCTCGCTCTGCTAATCCTGTTACCAGTGGCTGCTGCC
AGTGGCGATAAGTCGTGTCTTACCGGGTTGGACTCAAGACGATAGTTACCGGATAAGGCGCAGCGGTCGG
GCTGAACGGGGGGTTCGTGCACACAGCCCAGCTTGGAGCGAACGACCTACACCGAACTGAGATACCTACA
GCGTGAGCTATGAGAAAGCGCCACGCTTCCCGAAGGGAGAAAGGCGGACAGGTATCCGGTAAGCGGCAGG
GTCGGAACAGGAGAGCGCACGAGGGAGCTTCCAGGGGGAAACGCCTGGTATCTTTATAGTCCTGTCGGGT
TTCGCCACCTCTGACTTGAGCGTCGATTTTTGTGATGCTCGTCAGGGGGGCGGAGCCTATGGAAAAACGC
CAGCAACGCGGCCTTTTTACGGTTCCTGGCCTTTTGCTGGCCTTTTGCTCACATGTTCTTTCCTGCGTTA
TCCCCTGATTCTGTGGATAACCGTATTACCGCCATGCATTAGTTATTAATAGTAATCAATTACGGGGTCA
TTAGTTCATAGCCCATATATGGAGTTCCG
Features (pLannotate 1.2.2; 16 found; start..end, strand, type, name):
      1..304     +  enhancer       CMV enhancer: human cytomegalovirus immediate early enhancer
    305..508     +  promoter       CMV promoter: human cytomegalovirus (CMV) immediate early promoter
    553..1269    +  CDS            EGFP: EGFP is a basic (constitutively fluorescent) green fluorescent protein published in 1996, derived from Aequorea victoria. It is reported to be a rapidly-maturing weak dimer with moderate acid sensitivity.
   1270..1289    +  misc_feature   MCS (fragment): multiple cloning site
   1291..1944    +  CDS            RAB4A: RAB4A_HUMAN - Also known as RAB4. Experimental evidence at protein level: Swiss-Prot protein existence level 1. Small GTPase which cycles between an active GTP-bound and an inactive GDP-bound state (PubMed:15907487, PubMed:16034420). Involved in protein transport (PubMed:29425100). Plays a role in vesicular traffic. Mediates VEGFR2 endosomal trafficking to enhance VEGFR2 signaling (PubMed:29425100). Acts as a regulator of platelet alpha- granule release during activation and aggregation of platelets (By similarity). From Homo sapiens (Human).
   1970..2054    +  CDS            large T antigen (fragment): large T antigen from SV40 (simian virus 40)
   2077..2198    +  polyA_signal   SV40 poly(A) signal: SV40 polyadenylation signal
   2232..2660    -  rep_origin     f1 ori (sequence partly withheld): f1 bacteriophage origin of replication; arrow indicates direction of (+) strand synthesis
   2687..2791    +  promoter       AmpR promoter: bla
   2793..3150    +  promoter       SV40 promoter: SV40 enhancer and early promoter
   3185..3979    +  CDS            NeoR/KanR: aminoglycoside phosphotransferase from Tn5; aph(3')-II (or nptII); confers resistance to neomycin, kanamycin, and G418 (Geneticin®)
   4000..4152    +  CDS            ble (fragment): BLE_KLEPN - Experimental evidence at protein level: Swiss-Prot protein existence level 1. Binding protein with a strong affinity to the bleomycin family of antibiotics. Binds to CL990; an antimitotic-antibiotic compound. From Klebsiella pneumoniae.
   4211..4258    +  polyA_signal   HSV TK poly(A) signal: herpes simplex virus thymidine kinase polyadenylation signal (Cole and Stacy, 1985)
   4349..4365    -  polyA_signal   bGH poly(A) signal (fragment): bovine growth hormone polyadenylation signal
   4587..5175    +  rep_origin     ori: high-copy-number ColE1/pMB1/pBR322/pUC origin of replication
   5290..5349    +  enhancer       CMV enhancer (fragment): human cytomegalovirus immediate early enhancer
