[The description below was written by a language model from this plasmid's Addgene catalogue record and pLannotate feature annotations shown in this document.]
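Description:
EGFP-Rab4a-7 is a mammalian expression plasmid of about 5.3 kb, built on an EGFP fusion backbone, that produces human Rab4a tagged at its N-terminus with enhanced green fluorescent protein. Transcription is driven by the human cytomegalovirus immediate-early enhancer and promoter. The EGFP coding sequence comes first, followed by a short remnant of the multiple cloning site that serves as a linker, then the RAB4A open reading frame. An SV40 polyadenylation signal terminates the transcript. The small large T antigen fragment annotated just upstream of that signal is most likely part of the SV40-derived terminator region rather than a functional coding element. Placing the tag at the N-terminus leaves the C-terminus of the GTPase free, which matters for Rab proteins in general because their membrane attachment depends on C-terminal lipid modification.

The plasmid replicates in bacteria from a high-copy ColE1/pUC-type origin and also carries an f1 phage origin. A single Tn5 aminoglycoside phosphotransferase gene provides selection in both hosts. A bacterial bla-type promoter expresses it for kanamycin resistance in E. coli, and an SV40 enhancer/early promoter with an HSV TK polyadenylation signal expresses it for G418 selection in mammalian cells. The short ble and bGH poly(A) fragments in the annotation appear to be partial matches with no stated function.

Rab4a is a small GTPase that cycles between GTP- and GDP-bound states and takes part in vesicular and endosomal trafficking. The construct is catalogued as a fluorescent localization marker, with excitation at 488 nm and emission at 507 nm. It is suited to imaging Rab4a-positive compartments in transfected cells, and the associated publication concerns rapid integrin recycling and cell motility.
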