Addgene plasmid #56440: EGFP-Rab4a-7
Purpose: Localization: Ras GTPase, Excitation: 488, Emission: 507
Depositing lab: Michael Davidson. Publication: The membrane-associated protein, supervillin, accelerates F-actin-dependent rapid integrin recycling and cell motility. Fang Z, Takizawa N, Wilson KA, Smith TC, Delprato A, Davidson MW, Lambright DG, Luna EJ. Traffic. 2010 Jun;11(6):782-99. doi: 10.1111/j.1600-0854.2010.01062.x. Epub 2010 Mar 17. PubMed 20331534.
Backbone
  Vector backbone: EGFP
  Backbone size w/o insert (bp): 4750
  Vector type: Mammalian Expression
  Selectable markers: Neomycin (select with G418)
Growth in bacteria
  Bacterial resistance: Kanamycin, 50 μg/mL
  Growth temperature: 37°C
  Growth strain: DH5alpha
  Copy number: High Copy
Gene/Insert
  Gene/Insert name: Rab4a (alt name: NM_004578.2)
  Species: H. sapiens (human)
  Entrez Gene: RAB4A (a.k.a. HRES-1, HRES-1/RAB4, HRES1, RAB4)
  Promoter: CMV
  Tag / fusion protein: EGFP (N terminal on backbone)
  Cloning method: Unknown
  Sequencing primers: 5′ CMV-F; 3′ SV40pA-R
Terms and licenses: Academic/Nonprofit Terms; Industry Terms
Depositor comments: . Excitation = 488; Emission = 507
How to cite: EGFP-Rab4a-7 was a gift from Michael Davidson (Addgene plasmid # 56440 ; http://n2t.net/addgene:56440 ; RRID:Addgene_56440)
