>Addgene plasmid #56440 | EGFP-Rab4a-7 | depositor partial sequence | sequence record 87332 | insert sequence
TGACGTCAGATCCGCTAGCGCTACCGGTCGCCACCATGGTGAGCAAGGGCGAGGAGCTGTTCACCGGGGT
GGTGCCCATCCTGGTCGAGCTGGACGGCGACGTAAACGGCCACAAGTTCAGCGTGTCCGGCGAGGGCGAG
GGCGATGCCACCTACGGCAAGCTGACCCTGAAGTTCATCTGCACCACCGGCAAGCTGCCCGTGCCCTGGC
CCACCCTCGTGACCACCCTGACCTACGGCGTGCAGTGCTTCAGCCGCTACCCCGACCACATGAAGCAGCA
CGACTTCTTCAAGTCCGCCATGCCCGAAGGCTACGTCCAGGAGCGCACCATCTTCTTCAAGGACGACGGC
AACTACAAGACCCGCGCCGAGGTGAAGTTCGAGGGCGACACCCTGGTGAACCGCATCGAGCTGAAGGGCA
TCGACTTCAAGGAGGACGGCAACATCCTGGGGCACAAGCTGGAGTACAACTACAACAGCCACAACGTCTA
TATCATGGCCGACAAGCAGAAGAACGGCATCAAGGTGAACTTCAAGATCCGCCACAACATCGAGGACGGC
AGCGTGCAGCTCGCCGACCACTACCAGCAGAACACCCCCATCGGCGACGGCCCCGTGCTGCTGCCCGACA
ACCACTACCTGAGCACCCAGTCCGCCCTGAGCAAAGACCCCAACGAGAAGCGCGATCACATGGTCCTGCT
GGAGTTCGTGACCGCCGCCGGGATCACTCTCGGCATGGACGAGCTGTACAAGTCCGGACTCAGATCTCGA
GCCATGTCGCAGACGGCCATGTCCGAAACCTACGATTTTTTGTTTAAGTTCTTGGTTATTGGAAATGCAG
GAACTGGCAAATCTTGCTTACTTCATCAGTTTATTGAAAAAAAATTCAAAGATGACTCAAATCATACAAT
AGGAGTGGAATTTGGTTCAAAGATAATAAATGTTGGTGGTAAATATGTAAAGTTACAAATATGGGATACA
GCAGGACAAGAACGATTCAGGTCCGTGACGAGAAGTTATTACCGAGGCGCGGCCGGGGCTCTCCTCGTCT
ATGATATCACCAGCCGAGAAACCTACAATGCGCTTACTAATTGGTTAACAGATGCCCGAATGCTAGCGAG
CCAGAACATTGTGATCATCCTTTGTGGAAACAAGAAGGACCTGGATGCAGATCGTGAAGTTACCTTCTTA
GAAGCCTCCAGATTTGCTCAAGAAAATGAGCTGATGTTTTTGGAAACAAGTGCGCTCACAGGGGAGAATG
TAGAAGAGGCTTTTGTACAGTGTGCAAGAAAAATACTTAACAAAATCGAATCAGGTGAGCTGGACCCAGA
AAGAATGGGCTCAGGTATTCAGTACGGAGATGCTGCCTTGAGACAGCTGAGGTCACCGCGGCGCGCACAG
GCCCCGAACGCTCAGGAGTGTGGTTGTTAGGGATCCACCGGATCTAGATAACTGATCATAATCAGCCATA
CCACATT
