>Addgene plasmid #56440 | EGFP-Rab4a-7 | addgene partial sequence | sequence record 108760 | EGFP-C 5'-CATGGTCCTGCTGGAGTTCGTG-3'
CGAGCTGTACAAGTCCGGACTCAGATCTCGAGCCATGTCGCAGACGGCCATGTCCGAAACCTACGATTTT
TTGTTTAAGTTCTTGGTTATTGGAAATGCAGGAACTGGCAAATCTTGCTTACTTCATCAGTTTATTGAAA
AAAAATTCAAAGATGACTCAAATCATACAATAGGAGTGGAATTTGGTTCAAAGATAATAAATGTTGGTGG
TAAATATGTAAAGTTACAAATATGGGATACAGCAGGACAAGAACGATTCAGGTCCGTGACGAGAAGTTAT
TACCGAGGCGCGGCCGGGGCTCTCCTCGTCTATGATATCACCAGCCGAGAAACCTACAATGCGCTTACTA
ATTGGTTAACAGATGCCCGAATGCTAGCGAGCCAGAACATTGTGATCATCCTTTGTGGAAACAAGAAGGA
CCTGGATGCAGATCGTGAAGTTACCTTCTTAGAAGCCTCCAGATTTGCTCAAGAAAATGAGCTGATGTTT
TTGGAAACAAGTGCGCTCACAGGGGAGAATGTAGAAGAGGCTTTTGTACAGTGTGCAAGAAAAATACTTA
ACAAAATCGAATCAGGTGAGCTGGACCCAGAAAGAATGGGCTCAGGTATTCAGTACGGAGATGCTGCCTT
GAGACAGCTGAGGTCACCGCGGCGCGCACAGGCCCCGAACGCTCAGGAGTGTGGTTGTTAGGGATCCACC
GGATCTAGATAACTGATCATAATCAGCCATACCACATTTGTAGAGGTTTTACTTGCTTTAAAAAACCTCC
CACACCTCCCCCTGAACCTGAAACATAAAATGAATGCAATTGTTGTTGTTAAC
